>Addgene plasmid #127816 | myr-palm_mCherry2-mEGFP | addgene full sequence | sequence record 266103 | Addgene NGS Result
ACATCAATGGGCGTGGATAGCGGTTTGACTCACGGGGATTTCCAAGTCTCCACCCCATTGACGTCAATGG
GAGTTTGTTTTGGCACCAAAATCAACGGGACTTTCCAAAATGTCGTAACAACTCCGCCCCATTGACGCAA
ATGGGCGGTAGGCGTGTACGGTGGGAGGTCTATATAAGCAGAGCTCTCTGGCTAACTAGAGAACCCACTG
CTTACTGGCTTATCGAAATTAATACGACTCACTATAGGGAGACCCAAGCTGGCTAGCGCTACCGGACTCA
GATCTCGAGCTCAAGCTTCGAATTCTGCAGTCGACGGTACCGCGGACCATGGGATGTATTAAATCAAAAA
GGAAAGACAATCTCAATGACGATGAACCGGTCGCCACCATGGTGAGCAAGGGCGAGGAGGATAACATGGC
CATCATCAAGGAGTTCATGCGCTTCAAGGTGCACATGGAGGGCTCCGTGAACGGCCACGAGTTCGAGATC
GAGGGCGAGGGCGAGGGCCGCCCCTACGAGGGCACCCAGACCGCCAAGCTGAAGGTGACCAAGGGTGGCC
CCCTGCCCTTCGCCTGGGACATCCTGTCCCCTCAGTTCATGTACGGCTCCAAGGCCTACGTGAAGCACCC
CGCCGACATCCCCGACTACTTGAAGCTGTCCTTCCCCGAGGGCTTCAATTGGGAGCGCGTGATGAACTTC
GAGGACGGCGGCGTGGTGACCGTGACCCAGGACTCCTCCCTGCAGGACGGCGAGTTCATCTACAAGGTGA
AGCTGCGCGGCACCAACTTCCCCTCCGACGGCCCCGTAATGCAGTGTCGTACCATGGGCTGGGAGGCCTC
CACTGAGCGGATGTACCCCGAGGACGGCGCCCTGAAGGGCGAGATCAAGCAGAGGCTGAAGCTGAAGGAC
GGCGGCCACTACGACGCTGAGGTCAAGACCACCTACAAGGCCAAGAAGCCCGTGCAGCTGCCCGGCGCCT
ACAACGTCGACATCAAGTTGGACATCCTTTCCCACAACGAGGACTACACCATCGTGGAACAGTACGAACG
CGCCGAGGGCCGCCACTCCACCGGCGGCATGGACGAGCTGTACAAGTCCGGACTCAGATCTCGAGGAATG
GTGAGCAAGGGCGAGGAGCTGTTCACCGGGGTGGTGCCCATCCTGGTCGAGCTGGACGGCGACGTAAACG
GCCACAAGTTCAGCGTGTCCGGCGAGGGCGAGGGCGATGCCACCTACGGCAAGCTGACCCTGAAGTTCAT
CTGCACCACCGGCAAGCTGCCCGTGCCCTGGCCCACCCTCGTGACCACCCTGACCTACGGCGTGCAGTGC
TTCAGCCGCTACCCCGACCACATGAAGCAGCACGACTTCTTCAAGTCCGCCATGCCCGAAGGCTACGTCC
AGGAGCGCACCATCTTCTTCAAGGACGACGGCAACTACAAGACCCGCGCCGAGGTGAAGTTCGAGGGCGA
CACCCTGGTGAACCGCATCGAGCTGAAGGGCATCGACTTCAAGGAGGACGGCAACATCCTGGGGCACAAG
CTGGAGTACAACTACAACAGCCACAACGTCTATATCATGGCCGACAAGCAGAAGAACGGCATCAAGGTGA
ACTTCAAGATCCGCCACAACATCGAGGACGGCAGCGTGCAGCTCGCCGACCACTACCAGCAGAACACCCC
CATCGGCGACGGCCCCGTGCTGCTGCCCGACAACCACTACCTGAGCACCCAGTCCAAGCTGAGCAAAGAC
CCCAACGAGAAGCGCGATCACATGGTCCTGCTGGAGTTCGTGACCGCCGCCGGGATCACTCTCGGCATGG
ACGAGCTGTACAAGTAAGGATCCACTAGTCCAGTGTGGTGGAATTCTGCAGATATCCAGCACAGTGGCGG
CCGCTCGAGTCTAGAGGGCCCGTTTAAACCCGCTGATCAGCCTCGACTGTGCCTTCTAGTTGCCAGCCAT
CTGTTGTTTGCCCCTCCCCCGTGCCTTCCTTGACCCTGGAAGGTGCCACTCCCACTGTCCTTTCCTAATA
AAATGAGGAAATTGCATCGCATTGTCTGAGTAGGTGTCATTCTATTCTGGGGGGTGGGGTGGGGCAGGAC
AGCAAGGGGGAGGATTGGGAAGACAATAGCAGGCATGCTGGGGATGCGGTGGGCTCTATGGCTTCTGAGG
CGGAAAGAACCAGCTGGGGCTCTAGGGGGTATCCCC
[124 nt withheld, positions 2207-2330]
C
[91 nt withheld, positions 2332-2422]
A
[49 nt withheld, positions 2424-2472]
CCTTTGACGTTGGAGTCCACGTTCTTT
[37 nt withheld, positions 2500-2536]
ACCCTATCTCGGTCTATTCTTTTGATTTATAAGGGATTTTGCCGATTTCGGCCTATTGGTTAAAAAATGA
GCTGATTTAACAAAAATTTAACGCGAATTAATTCTGTGGAATGTGTGTCAGTTAGGGTGTGGAAAGTCCC
CAGGCTCCCCAGCAGGCAGAAGTATGCAAAGCATGCATCTCAATTAGTCAGCAACCAGGTGTGGAAAGTC
CCCAGGCTCCCCAGCAGGCAGAAGTATGCAAAGCATGCATCTCAATTAGTCAGCAACCATAGTCCCGCCC
CTAACTCCGCCCATCCCGCCCCTAACTCCGCCCAGTTCCGCCCATTCTCCGCCCCATGGCTGACTAATTT
TTTTTATTTATGCAGAGGCCGAGGCCGCCTCTGCCTCTGAGCTATTCCAGAAGTAGTGAGGAGGCTTTTT
TGGAGGCCTAGGCTTTTGCAAAAAGCTCCCGGGAGCTTGTATATCCATTTTCGGATCTGATCAAGAGACA
GGATGAGGATCGTTTCGCATGATTGAACAAGATGGATTGCACGCAGGTTCTCCGGCCGCTTGGGTGGAGA
GGCTATTCGGCTATGACTGGGCACAACAGACAATCGGCTGCTCTGATGCCGCCGTGTTCCGGCTGTCAGC
GCAGGGGCGCCCGGTTCTTTTTGTCAAGACCGACCTGTCCGGTGCCCTGAATGAACTGCAGGACGAGGCA
GCGCGGCTATCGTGGCTGGCCACGACGGGCGTTCCTTGCGCAGCTGTGCTCGACGTTGTCACTGAAGCGG
GAAGGGACTGGCTGCTATTGGGCGAAGTGCCGGGGCAGGATCTCCTGTCATCTCACCTTGCTCCTGCCGA
GAAAGTATCCATCATGGCTGATGCAATGCGGCGGCTGCATACGCTTGATCCGGCTACCTGCCCATTCGAC
CACCAAGCGAAACATCGCATCGAGCGAGCACGTACTCGGATGGAAGCCGGTCTTGTCGATCAGGATGATC
TGGACGAAGAGCATCAGGGGCTCGCGCCAGCCGAACTGTTCGCCAGGCTCAAGGCGCGCATGCCCGACGG
CGAGGATCTCGTCGTGACCCATGGCGATGCCTGCTTGCCGAATATCATGGTGGAAAATGGCCGCTTTTCT
GGATTCATCGACTGTGGCCGGCTGGGTGTGGCGGACCGCTATCAGGACATAGCGTTGGCTACCCGTGATA
TTGCTGAAGAGCTTGGCGGCGAATGGGCTGACCGCTTCCTCGTGCTTTACGGTATCGCCGCTCCCGATTC
GCAGCGCATCGCCTTCTATCGCCTTCTTGACGAGTTCTTCTGAGCGGGACTCTGGGGTTCGAAATGACCG
ACCAAGCGACGCCCAACCTGCCATCACGAGATTTCGATTCCACCGCCGCCTTCTATGAAAGGTTGGGCTT
CGGAATCGTTTTCCGGGACGCCGGCTGGATGATCCTCCAGCGCGGGGATCTCATGCTGGAGTTCTTCGCC
CACCCCAACTTGTTTATTGCAGCTTATAATGGTTACAAATAAAGCAATAGCATCACAAATTTCACAAATA
AAGCATTTTTTTCACTGCATTCTAGTTGTGGTTTGTCCAAACTCATCAATGTATCTTATCATGTCTGTAT
ACCGTCGACCTCTAGCTAGAGCTTGGCGTAATCATGGTCATAGCTGTTTCCTGTGTGAAATTGTTATCCG
CTCACAATTCCACACAACATACGAGCCGGAAGCATAAAGTGTAAAGCCTGGGGTGCCTAATGAGTGAGCT
AACTCACATTAATTGCGTTGCGCTCACTGCCCGCTTTCCAGTCGGGAAACCTGTCGTGCCAGCTGCATTA
ATGAATCGGCCAACGCGCGGGGAGAGGCGGTTTGCGTATTGGGCGCTCTTCCGCTTCCTCGCTCACTGAC
TCGCTGCGCTCGGTCGTTCGGCTGCGGCGAGCGGTATCAGCTCACTCAAAGGCGGTAATACGGTTATCCA
CAGAATCAGGGGATAACGCAGGAAAGAACATGTGAGCAAAAGGCCAGCAAAAGGCCAGGAACCGTAAAAA
GGCCGCGTTGCTGGCGTTTTTCCATAGGCTCCGCCCCCCTGACGAGCATCACAAAAATCGACGCTCAAGT
CAGAGGTGGCGAAACCCGACAGGACTATAAAGATACCAGGCGTTTCCCCCTGGAAGCTCCCTCGTGCGCT
CTCCTGTTCCGACCCTGCCGCTTACCGGATACCTGTCCGCCTTTCTCCCTTCGGGAAGCGTGGCGCTTTC
TCATAGCTCACGCTGTAGGTATCTCAGTTCGGTGTAGGTCGTTCGCTCCAAGCTGGGCTGTGTGCACGAA
CCCCCCGTTCAGCCCGACCGCTGCGCCTTATCCGGTAACTATCGTCTTGAGTCCAACCCGGTAAGACACG
ACTTATCGCCACTGGCAGCAGCCACTGGTAACAGGATTAGCAGAGCGAGGTATGTAGGCGGTGCTACAGA
GTTCTTGAAGTGGTGGCCTAACTACGGCTACACTAGAAGAACAGTATTTGGTATCTGCGCTCTGCTGAAG
CCAGTTACCTTCGGAAAAAGAGTTGGTAGCTCTTGATCCGGCAAACAAACCACCGCTGGTAGCGGTGGTT
TTTTTGTTTGCAAGCAGCAGATTACGCGCAGAAAAAAAGGATCTCAAGAAGATCCTTTGATCTTTTCTAC
GGGGTCTGACGCTCAGTGGAACGAAAACTCACGTTAAGGGATTTTGGTCATGAGATTATCAAAAAGGATC
TTCACCTAGATCCTTTTAAATTAAAAATGAAGTTTTAAATCAATCTAAAGTATATATGAGTAAACTTGGT
CTGACAGTTACCAATGCTTAATCAGTGAGGCACCTATCTCAGCGATCTGTCTATTTCGTTCATCCATAGT
TGCCTGACTCCCCGTCGTGTAGATAACTACGATACGGGAGGGCTTACCATCTGGCCCCAGTGCTGCAATG
ATACCGCGAGACCCACGCTCACCGGCTCCAGATTTATCAGCAATAAACCAGCCAGCCGGAAGGGCCGAGC
GCAGAAGTGGTCCTGCAACTTTATCCGCCTCCATCCAGTCTATTAATTGTTGCCGGGAAGCTAGAGTAAG
TAGTTCGCCAGTTAATAGTTTGCGCAACGTTGTTGCCATTGCTACAGGCATCGTGGTGTCACGCTCGTCG
TTTGGTATGGCTTCATTCAGCTCCGGTTCCCAACGATCAAGGCGAGTTACATGATCCCCCATGTTGTGCA
AAAAAGCGGTTAGCTCCTTCGGTCCTCCGATCGTTGTCAGAAGTAAGTTGGCCGCAGTGTTATCACTCAT
GGTTATGGCAGCACTGCATAATTCTCTTACTGTCATGCCATCCGTAAGATGCTTTTCTGTGACTGGTGAG
TACTCAACCAAGTCATTCTGAGAATAGTGTATGCGGCGACCGAGTTGCTCTTGCCCGGCGTCAATACGGG
ATAATACCGCGCCACATAGCAGAACTTTAAAAGTGCTCATCATTGGAAAACGTTCTTCGGGGCGAAAACT
CTCAAGGATCTTACCGCTGTTGAGATCCAGTTCGATGTAACCCACTCGTGCACCCAACTGATCTTCAGCA
TCTTTTACTTTCACCAGCGTTTCTGGGTGAGCAAAAACAGGAAGGCAAAATGCCGCAAAAAAGGGAATAA
GGGCGACACGGAAATGTTGAATACTCATACTCTTCCTTTTTCAATATTATTGAAGCATTTATCAGGGTTA
TTGTCTCATGAGCGGATACATATTTGAATGTATTTAGAAAAATAAACAAATAGGGGTTCCGCGCACATTT
CCCCGAAAAGTGCCACCTGACGTCGACGGATCGGGAGATCTCCCGATCCCCTATGGTGCACTCTCAGTAC
AATCTGCTCTGATGCCGCATAGTTAAGCCAGTATCTGCTCCCTGCTTGTGTGTTGGAGGTCGCTGAGTAG
TGCGCGAGCAAAATTTAAGCTACAACAAGGCAAGGCTTGACCGACAATTGCATGAAGAATCTGCTTAGGG
TTAGGCGTTTTGCGCTGCTTCGCGATGTACGGGCCAGATATACGCGTTGACATTGATTATTGACTAGTTA
TTAATAGTAATCAATTACGGGGTCATTAGTTCATAGCCCATATATGGAGTTCCGCGTTACATAACTTACG
GTAAATGGCCCGCCTGGCTGACCGCCCAACGACCCCCGCCCATTGACGTCAATAATGACGTATGTTCCCA
TAGTAACGCCAATAGGGACTTTCCATTGACGTCAATGGGTGGAGTATTTACGGTAAACTGCCCACTTGGC
AGTACATCAAGTGTATCATATGCCAAGTACGCCCCCTATTGACGTCAATGACGGTAAATGGCCCGCCTGG
CATTATGCCCAGTACATGACCTTATGGGACTTTCCTACTTGGCAGTACATCTACGTATTAGTCATCGCTA
TTACCATGGTGATGCGGTTTTGGCAGT
Features (pLannotate 1.2.2; 23 found; start..end, strand, type, name):
    181..214     +  LTR            5' LTR (truncated) (fragment): truncated 5' long terminal repeat (LTR) from HIV-1
    230..248     +  promoter       T7 promoter: promoter for bacteriophage T7 RNA polymerase
    262..325     +  misc_feature   MCS (fragment): multiple cloning site
    389..1096    +  CDS            mCherry2: mCherry2 is a basic (constitutively fluorescent) red fluorescent protein published in 2017, derived from Discosoma sp.. It has very low acid sensitivity.
   1097..1115    +  misc_feature   MCS (fragment): multiple cloning site
   1118..1837    +  CDS            mEGFP: enhanced GFP with monomerizing A206K mutation (Zacharias et al., 2002) mammalian codon-optimized
   1937..2161    +  polyA_signal   bGH poly(A) signal: bovine growth hormone polyadenylation signal
   2165..2186    +  promoter       SV40 promoter (fragment): SV40 enhancer and early promoter
   2207..2635    +  rep_origin     f1 ori (sequence partly withheld): f1 bacteriophage origin of replication; arrow indicates direction of (+) strand synthesis
   2649..2978    +  promoter       SV40 promoter: SV40 enhancer and early promoter
   3045..3836    +  CDS            neo: KKA2_KLEPN - Also known as kan, nptII. Experimental evidence at protein level: Swiss-Prot protein existence level 1. Resistance to kanamycin, neomycin, paromomycin, ribostamycin, butirosin and gentamicin B. From Klebsiella pneumoniae.
   3860..4018    +  CDS            ble (fragment): BLE_KLEPN - Experimental evidence at protein level: Swiss-Prot protein existence level 1. Binding protein with a strong affinity to the bleomycin family of antibiotics. Binds to CL990; an antimitotic-antibiotic compound. From Klebsiella pneumoniae.
   4013..4134    +  polyA_signal   SV40 poly(A) signal: SV40 polyadenylation signal
   4207..4223    -  protein_bind   lac operator: The lac repressor binds to the lac operator to inhibit transcription in E. coli. This inhibition can be relieved by adding lactose or isopropyl-β-D-thiogalactopyranoside (IPTG). lac repressor encoded by lacI
   4231..4261    -  promoter       lac promoter: promoter for the E. coli lac operon
   4276..4297    -  protein_bind   CAP binding site: CAP binding activates transcription in the presence of cAMP. E. coli catabolite activator protein
   4310..4402    -  CDS            lacI (fragment): lac repressor; lacI; The lac repressor binds to the lac operator to inhibit transcription in E. coli. This inhibition can be relieved by adding lactose or isopropyl-β-D-thiogalactopyranoside (IPTG).
   4585..5173    -  rep_origin     ori: high-copy-number ColE1/pMB1/pBR322/pUC origin of replication
   5344..6204    -  CDS            AmpR: β-lactamase; bla; confers resistance to ampicillin, carbenicillin, and related antibiotics
   6205..6309    -  promoter       AmpR promoter: bla
   6368..6420    -  misc_feature   bom (fragment): basis of mobility region from pBR322
   6575..6954    +  enhancer       CMV enhancer: human cytomegalovirus immediate early enhancer
   6955..185     +  promoter       CMV promoter (across the origin): human cytomegalovirus (CMV) immediate early promoter
