[The description below was written by a language model from this plasmid's Addgene catalogue record and pLannotate feature annotations shown in this document.]
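Description:
myr-palm_mCherry2-mEGFP is a mammalian expression plasmid built on the pcDNA3.1+ backbone (about 7 kb) that produces a membrane-anchored tandem of two fluorescent proteins. It is propagated in E. coli through a high-copy ColE1/pUC-type origin with ampicillin selection (AmpR under its own bla promoter) and also carries an f1 origin. For selection in mammalian cells the backbone provides a neomycin/kanamycin phosphotransferase gene driven by the SV40 enhancer/early promoter and terminated by an SV40 poly(A) signal. Small annotated fragments (a truncated HIV-1 LTR piece, ble, lacI, bom) are short partial matches and do not appear to be functional elements.

The expression cassette is driven by the human CMV immediate-early enhancer and promoter, which span the numbering origin of the sequence, followed by a T7 promoter and remnants of the multiple cloning site. The open reading frame encodes mCherry2, a monomeric red fluorescent protein, joined through a short linker derived from polylinker sequence to mEGFP, the A206K monomeric variant of enhanced GFP. It ends at a bovine growth hormone polyadenylation signal. According to the catalogue entry, the fusion begins with a myristoylation-palmitoylation signal that directs lipid modification and anchoring to the inner leaflet of the plasma membrane. This motif is not annotated separately in the feature table, but would fit in the short unannotated stretch upstream of mCherry2.

Because both fluorophores sit on one polypeptide, the construct provides a defined 1:1 red-green hetero-dimer at the plasma membrane. The associated study evaluates fluorescent protein tags for quantifying protein oligomerization in living cells, where such a construct is suited as a reference or positive control for two-colour fluorescence fluctuation and cross-correlation measurements.
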