Addgene plasmid #127816: myr-palm_mCherry2-mEGFP
Purpose: Hetero-dimer mCherry2-mEGFP expression vector with plasma membrane localization signal
Depositing lab: Salvatore Chiantia. Depositing organization: Universitaet Potsdam. Publication: Optimal fluorescent protein tags for quantifying protein oligomerization in living cells. Dunsing V, Luckner M, Zuhlke B, Petazzi RA, Herrmann A, Chiantia S. Sci Rep. 2018 Jul 13;8(1):10634. doi: 10.1038/s41598-018-28858-0. PubMed 30006597.
Backbone
  Vector backbone: pcDNA3.1+
  Vector type: Mammalian Expression
Growth in bacteria
  Bacterial resistance: Ampicillin, 100 μg/mL
  Growth temperature: 37°C
  Growth strain: DH5alpha
  Copy number: High Copy
Gene/Insert
  Gene/Insert name: myristoylated-palmitoylated-mCherry2-mEGFP
  Cloning method: Restriction Enzyme; 5′ cloning site Unknown (unknown if destroyed); 3′ cloning site Unknown (unknown if destroyed)
  Sequencing primers: 5′ NA
Terms and licenses: Academic/Nonprofit Terms; Industry Terms: Not Available to Industry
How to cite: myr-palm_mCherry2-mEGFP was a gift from Salvatore Chiantia (Addgene plasmid # 127816 ; http://n2t.net/addgene:127816 ; RRID:Addgene_127816)
